Addgene plasmid #205297: pInt_attP2_kanR
Purpose: (Empty Backbone) Integrating plasmid for ORBIT in E. coli. Orthogonal attP site (#2).
Depositing lab: Scott Saunders. Depositing organization: University of Texas Southwestern Medical Center. Publication: ORBIT for E. coli: Kilobase-scale oligonucleotide recombineering at high throughput and high efficiency. Saunders SH, Ahmed AM. bioRxiv 2023 10.1101/2023.06.28.546561.
Backbone
  Vector backbone: pKD4
  Vector type: Synthetic Biology
Growth in bacteria
  Bacterial resistance: Kanamycin, 50 μg/mL
  Growth temperature: 37°C
  Growth strain: Pir1
  Copy number: Low Copy
Gene/Insert
  Gene/Insert name: None
Resource information
  A portion of this plasmid was derived from a plasmid made by: pKM496 (Addgene #109301) and pKD4 (CGSC #7632)
Terms and licenses: Academic/Nonprofit Terms; Industry Terms: Not Available to Industry
Depositor comments: Same as pInt_attP1_kanR, except this plasmid has the orthogonal attP2 sequence. Please visit https://doi.org/10.1101/2023.06.28.546561 for bioRxiv preprint. Depositing lab uses BW25141 strain for growth (https://cgsc.biology.yale.edu/Strain.php?ID=64690)
How to cite: pInt_attP2_kanR was a gift from Scott Saunders (Addgene plasmid # 205297 ; http://n2t.net/addgene:205297 ; RRID:Addgene_205297)
