[The description below was written by a language model from this plasmid's Addgene catalogue record and pLannotate feature annotations shown in this document.]
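Description:
pInt_attP2_kanR is a small (about 2 kb) empty-backbone integrating plasmid built on pKD4 for use in the ORBIT recombineering system in E. coli, with part of its sequence derived from an earlier ORBIT payload plasmid. It replicates from the R6K γ origin, which functions only when the pi initiator protein is supplied in trans. The plasmid is therefore maintained at low copy in pir-expressing host strains and behaves as a non-replicating (suicide) molecule in ordinary E. coli target strains. Selection is by kanamycin, conferred by the Tn5-derived neo (nptII) gene. The short tnpA and ble fragments flagged on either side of neo are non-functional remnants of the Tn5 region carried over with the pKD4 resistance cassette, not intended payloads.

The defining element is an attP site, described in the record as orthogonal variant #2. The automated annotation did not label it, so its position in the sequence is not given in the feature table. In ORBIT, a targeting oligonucleotide installs a matching attB site at a chosen chromosomal locus, and a site-specific integrase then recombines the plasmid's attP with it. This inserts the whole non-replicating plasmid at that locus, and integrants are recovered by kanamycin resistance. An orthogonal attP pairs only with its cognate attB, which should allow this plasmid to be used alongside its otherwise identical attP1 sibling for independent modifications. Two FRT sites (one full, one minimal) lie near the ends of the linearised map, bracketing the marker and origin. This suggests that FLP recombinase can be used to excise these sequences after integration. No insert is present.
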