Features (pLannotate 1.2.2; 6 found; start..end, strand, type, name):
     69..116     -  protein_bind   FRT: FLP-mediated recombination occurs in the 8-bp core sequence TCTAGAAA (Turan and Bode, 2011). FLP recombinase from the Saccharomyces cerevisiae 2μ plasmid
    121..444     +  CDS            tnpA (fragment): TN5P_ECOLX - Also known as tnp. Experimental evidence at protein level: Swiss-Prot protein existence level 1. Mediates transposition of transposon Tn5 by a 'cut and paste' mechanism. First, the monomeric transposase binds the 19 bp inverted DNA repeats flanking the transposon. Then, dimerization of the DNA- bound transposase creates a synaptic DNA complex. After nicking of the first DNA strand, excision of the transposon proceeds through a series of intermediates. The transposase then mediates the insertion of the transposon at a new site by strand transfer. The activity of the wild- type tran
    476..1267    +  CDS            neo: KKA2_KLEPN - Also known as kan, nptII. Experimental evidence at protein level: Swiss-Prot protein existence level 1. Resistance to kanamycin, neomycin, paromomycin, ribostamycin, butirosin and gentamicin B. From Klebsiella pneumoniae.
   1291..1443    +  CDS            ble (fragment): BLE_KLEPN - Experimental evidence at protein level: Swiss-Prot protein existence level 1. Binding protein with a strong affinity to the bleomycin family of antibiotics. Binds to CL990; an antimitotic-antibiotic compound. From Klebsiella pneumoniae.
   1497..1885    -  rep_origin     R6K γ ori: γ replication origin from E. coli plasmid R6K; requires the R6K initiator protein pi for replication
   1929..1962    -  protein_bind   FRT (minimal): supports FLP-mediated excision but not integration (Turan and Bode, 2011) FLP recombinase from the Saccharomyces cerevisiae 2μ plasmid
>Addgene plasmid #205297 | pInt_attP2_kanR | addgene full sequence | sequence record 415623 | Addgene NGS Result
GGTTTGTCTGGTCAACCACCGCGTTCTCAGTGGTGTACGGTACAAACCGTGTAGGCTGGAGCTGCTTCGA
AGTTCCTATACTTTCTAGAGAATAGGAACTTCGGAATAGGAACTTCAAGATCCCCCACGCTGCCGCAAGC
ACTCAGGGCGCAAGGGCTGCTAAAGGAAGCGGAACACGTAGAAAGCCAGTCCGCAGAAACGGTGCTGACC
CCGGATGAATGTCAGCTACTGGGCTATCTGGACAAGGGAAAACGCAAGCGCAAAGAGAAAGCAGGTAGCT
TGCAGTGGGCTTACATGGCGATAGCTAGACTGGGCGGTTTTATGGACAGCAAGCGAACCGGAATTGCCAG
CTGGGGCGCCCTCTGGTAAGGTTGGGAAGCCCTGCAAAGTAAACTGGATGGCTTTCTTGCCGCCAAGGAT
CTGATGGCGCAGGGGATCAAGATCTGATCAAGAGACAGGATGAGGATCGTTTCGCATGATTGAACAAGAT
GGATTGCACGCAGGTTCTCCGGCCGCTTGGGTGGAGAGGCTATTCGGCTATGACTGGGCACAACAGACAA
TCGGCTGCTCTGATGCCGCCGTGTTCCGGCTGTCAGCGCAGGGGCGCCCGGTTCTTTTTGTCAAGACCGA
CCTGTCCGGTGCCCTGAATGAACTGCAGGACGAGGCAGCGCGGCTATCGTGGCTGGCCACGACGGGCGTT
CCTTGCGCAGCTGTGCTCGACGTTGTCACTGAAGCGGGAAGGGACTGGCTGCTATTGGGCGAAGTGCCGG
GGCAGGATCTCCTGTCATCTCACCTTGCTCCTGCCGAGAAAGTATCCATCATGGCTGATGCAATGCGGCG
GCTGCATACGCTTGATCCGGCTACCTGCCCATTCGACCACCAAGCGAAACATCGCATCGAGCGAGCACGT
ACTCGGATGGAAGCCGGTCTTGTCGATCAGGATGATCTGGACGAAGAGCATCAGGGGCTCGCGCCAGCCG
AACTGTTCGCTAGGCTCAAGGCGCGCATGCCCGACGGCGAGGATCTCGTCGTGACCCATGGCGATGCCTG
CTTGCCGAATATCATGGTGGAAAATGGCCGCTTTTCTGGATTCATCGACTGTGGCCGGCTGGGTGTGGCG
GACCGCTATCAGGACATAGCGTTGGCTACCCGTGATATTGCTGAAGAGCTTGGCGGCGAATGGGCTGACC
GCTTCCTCGTGCTTTACGGTATCGCCGCTCCCGATTCGCAGCGCATCGCCTTCTATCGCCTTCTTGACGA
GTTCTTCTGAGCGGGACTCTGGGGTTCGAAATGACCGACCAAGCGACGCCCAACCTGCCATCACGAGATT
TCGATTCCACCGCCGCCTTCTATGAAAGGTTGGGCTTCGGAATCGTTTTCCGGGACGCCGGCTGGATGAT
CCTCCAGCGCGGGGATCTCATGCTGGAGTTCTTCGCCCACCCCAGCTTCAAAAGCGCTCTAAGGAGGATA
TTCATATGGACCATGGCTAATTCCCATGTCAGCCGTTAAGTGTTCCTGTGTCACTCAAAATTGCTTTGAG
AGGCTCTAAGGGCTTCTCAGTGCGTTACATCCCTGGCTTGTTGTCCACAACCGTTAAACCTTAAAAGCTT
TAAAAGCCTTATATATTCTTTTTTTTCTTATAAAACTTAAAACCTTAGAGGCTATTTAAGTTGCTGATTT
ATATTAATTTTATTGTTCAAACATGAGAGCTTAGTACGTGAAACATGAGAGCTTAGTACGTTAGCCATGA
GAGCTTAGTACGTTAGCCATGAGGGTTTAGTTCGTTAAACATGAGAGCTTAGTACGTTAAACATGAGAGC
TTAGTACGTGAAACATGAGAGCTTAGTACGTACTATCAACAGGTTGAACTGCTGATCTTCAGATCCTCTA
CGCCGGACGCATCGTGGCCGGATCTTGCGGCCGCAAAAGAAGTTCCTATACTTTCTAGAGAATAGGAACT
TCGGAATAGGAACTATTACACGTCTTGAGCGATT
